Addgene plasmid #16299: Axin GID 1-2/pCS2MT
Depositing lab: Peter Klein. Depositing organization: University of Pennsylvania. Publication: Regulation of glycogen synthase kinase 3beta and downstream Wnt signaling by axin. Hedgepeth CM, Deardorff MA, Rankin K, Klein PS. Mol Cell Biol. 1999 Oct . 19(10):7147-57. PubMed 10490650.
Backbone
  Vector backbone: pCS2+MT
  Backbone size w/o insert (bp): 4352
  Vector type: Vertebrate expression
Growth in bacteria
  Bacterial resistance: Ampicillin, 100 μg/mL
  Growth temperature: 37°C
  Growth strain: DH5alpha
  Copy number: High Copy
Gene/Insert
  Gene/Insert name: Axin GID 1-2 (alt name: Axin)
  Species: X. laevis (frog)
  Insert size (bp): 329
  Mutation: GSK interaction domain aa 320-429
  GenBank ID: AF097313
  Entrez Gene: axin1.L (a.k.a. XELAEV_18045581mg, axin1, fused)
  Tag / fusion protein: 5x myc (N terminal on backbone)
  Cloning method: Restriction Enzyme; 5′ cloning site NcoI (unknown if destroyed); 3′ cloning site XhoI (unknown if destroyed)
  Sequencing primers: 5′ SP6; 3′ T3
Terms and licenses: Academic/Nonprofit Terms; Industry Terms: Not Available to Industry
Depositor comments: For sense transcripts, cut with NotI and transcribe with SP6. Potent GSK-3 inhibitor and Wnt activator.
How to cite: Axin GID 1-2/pCS2MT was a gift from Peter Klein (Addgene plasmid # 16299 ; http://n2t.net/addgene:16299 ; RRID:Addgene_16299)
