[The description below was written by a language model from this plasmid's Addgene catalogue record.]
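Description:
Axin GID 1-2/pCS2MT is a vertebrate expression plasmid built on the pCS2+MT backbone (about 4.35 kb without insert). It carries a short fragment of Xenopus laevis Axin (axin1.L). The plasmid is maintained in E. coli as a high-copy construct under ampicillin selection. The roughly 329 bp insert encodes only the GSK-3 interaction domain of Axin, amino acids 320–429, and was cloned by restriction digestion between NcoI and XhoI sites; the record does not say whether those sites survive. The backbone supplies an N-terminal five-copy myc epitope tag, so the fragment is made as a myc-tagged fusion that can be detected or immunoprecipitated with anti-myc antibodies.

The record does not list the promoter driving expression in vertebrate cells, and no feature table is provided. It does show that an SP6 promoter lies upstream of the insert and a T3 site lies downstream. The depositor notes that sense transcripts are made by linearising with NotI and transcribing from SP6. This points to production of synthetic mRNA in vitro, which for pCS2-family vectors is commonly injected into Xenopus embryos, although the record does not state that use directly.

Functionally, the depositor describes the isolated GID fragment as a potent GSK-3 inhibitor and an activator of Wnt signalling. Full-length Axin normally scaffolds GSK-3 to restrain the pathway, so the fragment acts in the opposite direction. The construct is therefore suited to studying how Axin binding regulates GSK-3β and downstream Wnt signalling, and to inhibiting GSK-3 activity experimentally.
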