>Addgene plasmid #16299 | Axin GID 1-2/pCS2MT | depositor partial sequence | sequence record 8493 | Author sequence
ATGGAGCAAAAGCTCATTTCTGAAGAGGACTTGAATGAAATGGAGCAAAAGCTCATTTCTGAAGAGGACT
TGAATGAAATGGAGCAAAAGCTCATTTCTGAAGAGGACTTGAATGAAATGGAGCAAAAGCTCATTTCTGA
AGAGGACTTGAATGAAATGGAGCAAAAGCTCATTTCTGAAGAGGACTTGAATGAAATGGAGAGCTTGGGC
GACCTCACCATGGGCCGCTCTAGAACTAGNGGATCCCCCGGGCTGCAGGAATTCGGCACGAGCCATTGTG
CAGGATCTAATAGAAGATTAAGTGACGGCAGAGAATTCAGGCCTGGCACATGGAGAGAACCTGTTAACCC
TTACTATGTTAACACTGGGTATGCTGGGGCACCCGTCACCAGTGCCAATGACAGCGAGCAACAGAGTATG
TCCAGCGATGCCGATACCATGTCATTAACTGACAGCAGCGTAGATGGGATCCCACCGTACAGACTCCGAA
AACACTATCGCAGAGAAATGCAAGAGAGTGCCAACGCAAATGGTCGTGGACCGCTACCTCACATTCCTCG
TACATATCACATGCCAAAGGATATTCACGTCGATCCTGAAAAATTTGCTGCTGAGCTTATAAGTCGCTTG
GAGGGGGTCCTGAGAGACCGTGAAGCAGAACAGAAGCTTGAAGAGCGACTTAAACGCGTCCGAGCTGAAG
AAGAAGGGGATGATGGGGATGTCTCCTCTGGACCTTCAGTTATTAGCCACAAGTTGCCTTCAGGACCTCC
GATGCATCACTTTAATTCACGCTATTCCGAAACGGGATGCGTCGGAATGCAAATCCGAGATGCCCACGAG
GAAAATCCGGAATCTATTCTGGATGAACACGTGCAGCGTGTTATGAAAACCCCGGGCTGCCAGTCCCCTG
GGACTGGACGTCATTCCCCAAAATCCCGCTCCCCAGACGGCCATTTAAGCAAGACCCTTCCTGGGTCTCT
GGGAACAATGCAAACGGGACATGGAAAGCATTCATCCAAGTCCACGGCAAAAGTAGACTCCGGTAACCTG
CATCATCACAAACACGTCTACCACCACATCCATCCATCACACTGGCGGCCGGCCGCTCGAGCATGCATCT
AG
