>Addgene plasmid #16299 | Axin GID 1-2/pCS2MT | addgene partial sequence | sequence record 22776 | 16299 with EBV-rev
ACGACTCACTATAGTTCTAGAGGCTCGAGTCCAGAGGAGACATCCCCATCATCCCCTTCTTCTTCAGCTC
GGACGCGTTTAAGTCGCTCTTCAAGCTTCTGTTCTGCTTCACGGTCTCTCAGGACCCCCTCCAAGCGACT
TATAAGCTCAGCAGCAAATTTTTCAGGATCGACGTGAATATCCTTTGGCATGTGATATGTACGAGGAATG
TGAGGTAGCGGTCCACGACCATTTGCGTTGGCACTCTCTTGCATTTCTCTGCGATAGTGTTTTCGGAGTC
TGTACGGTGGGATCCCATCTACGCTGCTGTCAGTTAATGACATGGTATCGGCATCGCTGGACATACTCTG
TTGCTCGCTCTCCATGGTGAGGTCGCCCAAGCTCTCCATTTCATTCAAGTCCTCTTCAGAAATGAGCTTT
TGCTCCATTTCATTCAAGTCCTCTTCAGAAATGAGCTTTTGCTCCATTTCATTCAAGTCCTCTTCAGAAA
TGAGCTTTTGCTCCATTTCATTCAAGTCCTCTTCAGAAATGAGCTTTTGCTCCATTTCATTCAAGTCCTC
TTCAGAAATGAGCTTTTGCTCCATAGCTTTAAATCGATGGGATCCTGCAAAAAGAACAAGTAGCTTGTAT
TCTATAGTGTCACCTAAATCAAGCTTGCTCCGACGTCCCCAGGCAGAATGGCGGTTCCCTAAACGAGCAT
TGCTTATATAGACCTCCCATTANGCACGCCTACCGCCCATTTAC
